Addgene plasmid #140447: pH-nCas9-PPE
Purpose: For plant prime editing in rice plants or monocotyledons protoplasts
Depositing lab: Caixia Gao. Depositing organization: Institute of Genetics and Developmental Biology, Chinese Academy of Sciences. Publication: Prime genome editing in rice and wheat. Lin Q, Zong Y, Xue C, Wang S, Jin S, Zhu Z, Wang Y, Anzalone AV, Raguram A, Doman JL, Liu DR, Gao C. Nat Biotechnol. 2020 May;38(5):582-585. doi: 10.1038/s41587-020-0455-x. Epub 2020 Mar 16. PubMed 32393904.
Backbone
  Vector backbone: pHUE411
  Backbone manufacturer: Qi-Jun Chen (Addgene plasmid # 62203)
  Vector type: Plant Expression, CRISPR
  Selectable markers: Hygromycin
Growth in bacteria
  Bacterial resistance: Kanamycin, 50 μg/mL
  Growth temperature: 37°C
  Growth strain: DH5alpha
  Copy number: Unknown
Gene/Insert
  Gene/Insert name: nCas9(H840A)-M-MLV (alt name: NLS-nCas9(H840A)-NLS-32aa linker-M-MLV-NLS)
  Species: M. musculus (mouse); Streptococcus pyogene
  Mutation: H840A for Cas9; D200N, T306K, W313F, T330P and L603W for M-MLV
  Promoter: maize Ubiquitin-1, OsU3
  Cloning method: Gibson Cloning
  Sequencing primers: 5′ n/a
Terms and licenses: Academic/Nonprofit Terms; Industry Terms: Not Available to Industry
How to cite: pH-nCas9-PPE was a gift from Caixia Gao (Addgene plasmid # 140447 ; http://n2t.net/addgene:140447 ; RRID:Addgene_140447)
