[The description below was written by a language model from this plasmid's Addgene catalogue record and pLannotate feature annotations shown in this document.]
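Description:
pH-nCas9-PPE is a roughly 19.9 kb T-DNA binary vector built on the pHUE411 backbone for plant prime editing, intended for rice plants and for protoplasts of monocotyledons. The backbone carries a ColE1/pMB1-type origin with a bom site for propagation in E. coli under kanamycin selection (aphA-3), together with the pVS1 oriV, RepA and StaA functions that normally support replication and stable maintenance in Agrobacterium. Nopaline-type left and right border repeats delimit the region transferred to plant cells. This region includes a hygromycin phosphotransferase gene driven by an enhanced CaMV 35S promoter and ended by the CaMV poly(A) signal, for selecting transformed plant tissue.

The main payload is the plant prime editor. It is a fusion of Streptococcus pyogenes Cas9 nickase (H840A) to an engineered Moloney murine leukaemia virus reverse transcriptase carrying D200N, T306K, W313F, T330P and L603W. The two domains are joined by a 32-amino-acid linker, and nuclear localisation signals sit at both ends and between them. The reverse transcriptase is annotated in the feature table as a gag-pol fragment. The fusion is expressed from the maize Ubiquitin-1 promoter and terminated by the pea rbcS-E9 terminator.

A separate cassette places the rice OsU3 snRNA promoter upstream of an S. pyogenes guide RNA scaffold. Between them lies a segment containing an integron Pc promoter fragment and a spectinomycin/streptomycin resistance gene (aadA). This segment appears to be a stuffer that would be replaced when a guide is cloned, although the record does not describe the cloning scheme. In prime editing, the nickase cuts one DNA strand and the reverse transcriptase copies the desired edit from an extended guide RNA into the genome.
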