Features (pLannotate 1.2.2; 27 found; start..end, strand, type, name):
      1..380     +  promoter       OsU3 promoter: Oryza sativa (rice) snRNA U3 promoter
    398..421     +  promoter       Pc promoter (fragment): intI1 (promoter lies within the coding sequence); class 1 integron promoter
    597..653     +  CDS            GmR (fragment): gentamycin acetyltransferase; aacC1; confers resistance to gentamycin
    664..1451    +  CDS            SmR (fragment): aminoglycoside adenylyltransferase (Murphy, 1985); aadA; confers resistance to spectinomycin and streptomycin
   1603..1678    +  misc_RNA       gRNA scaffold: guide RNA scaffold for the Streptococcus pyogenes CRISPR/Cas9 system
   1982..3973    +  promoter       Ubi promoter: maize polyubiquitin gene promoter
   4005..8105    +  CDS            cas9: CAS9_STRP1 - Also known as csn1 From Streptococcus pyogenes serotype M1.
   8241..10271   +  CDS            gag-pol (fragment): POL_MLVMS - Experimental evidence at protein level: Swiss-Prot protein existence level 1. [Integrase]: Catalyzes viral DNA integration into the host chromosome, by performing a series of DNA cutting and joining reactions. This enzyme activity takes place after virion entry into a cell and reverse transcription of the RNA genome in dsDNA. The first step in the integration process is 3' processing. This step requires a complex comprising the viral genome, matrix protein and integrase. This complex is called the pre-integration complex (PIC). The integrase protein removes 2 nucleotides from each
  10316..10948   +  terminator     E9 terminator: terminator and polyadenylation signal from the pea rbcS-E9 gene
  10985..11007   -  protein_bind   lac operator (fragment): The lac repressor binds to the lac operator to inhibit transcription in E. coli. This inhibition can be relieved by adding lactose or isopropyl-β-D-thiogalactopyranoside (IPTG). lac repressor encoded by lacI
  11011..11041   -  promoter       lac promoter: promoter for the E. coli lac operon
  11056..11077   -  protein_bind   CAP binding site: CAP binding activates transcription in the presence of cAMP. E. coli catabolite activator protein
  11090..11178   -  CDS            lacI (fragment): lac repressor; lacI; The lac repressor binds to the lac operator to inhibit transcription in E. coli. This inhibition can be relieved by adding lactose or isopropyl-β-D-thiogalactopyranoside (IPTG).
  11268..11944   +  promoter       CaMV 35S promoter (enhanced): cauliflower mosaic virus 35S promoter with a duplicated enhancer region
  12011..13036   +  CDS            HygR: hygromycin B phosphotransferase confers resistance to hygromycin
  13077..13251   +  polyA_signal   CaMV poly(A) signal: cauliflower mosaic virus polyadenylation signal
  13329..13353   -  misc_feature   LB T-DNA repeat: left border repeat from nopaline C58 T-DNA
  13778..14572   +  CDS            KanR: aminoglycoside phosphotransferase; aphA-3; confers resistance to kanamycin
  14659..15247   +  rep_origin     ori: high-copy-number ColE1/pMB1/pBR322/pUC origin of replication
  15433..15573   -  misc_feature   bom: basis of mobility region from pBR322
  15675..15714   -  CDS            rop (fragment): Rop protein, which maintains plasmids at low copy number; rop
  15917..16111   -  rep_origin     pVS1 oriV: origin of replication for the Pseudomonas plasmid pVS1 (Heeb et al., 2000)
  16177..17250   -  CDS            pVS1 RepA: replication protein from the Pseudomonas plasmid pVS1 (Heeb et al., 2000)
  17679..18308   -  CDS            pVS1 StaA: stability protein from the Pseudomonas plasmid pVS1 (Heeb et al., 2000)
  18868..19269   -  CDS            Y4CG_SINFN (fragment): Protein inferred from homology: Swiss-Prot protein existence level 3. From Sinorhizobium fredii (strain NBRC 101917 / NGR234).
  19609..19633   -  misc_feature   RB T-DNA repeat: right border repeat from nopaline C58 T-DNA
  19699..19853   -  CDS            lacZα (fragment): LacZα fragment of β-galactosidase; lacZ fragment
>Addgene plasmid #140447 | pH-nCas9-PPE | addgene full sequence | sequence record 296176 | Addgene NGS Result
AAGGAATCTTTAAACATACGAACAGATCACTTAAAGTTCTTCTGAAGCAACTTAAAGTTATCAGGCATGC
ATGGATCTTGGAGGAATCAGATGTGCAGTCAGGGACCATAGCACAAGACAGGCGTCTTCTACTGGTGCTA
CCAGCAAATGCTGGAAGCCGGGAACACTGGGTACGTTGGAAACCACGTGATGTGAAGAAGTAAGATAAAC
TGTAGGAGAAAAGCATTTCGTAGTGGGCCATGAAGCCTTTCAGGACATGTATTGCAGTATGGGCCGGCCC
ATTACGCAATTGGACGACAACAAAGACTAGTATTAGTACCACCTCGGCTATCCACATAGATCAAAGCTGA
TTTAAAAGAGTTGTGCAGATGATCCGTGGCGTGAGACCAACCCAGTGGACATAAGCCTGTTCGGTTCGTA
AGCTGTAATGCAAGTAGCGTATGCGCTCACGCAACTGGTCCAGAACCTTGACCGAACGCAGCGGTGGTAA
CGGCGCAGTGGCGGTTTTCATGGCTTGTTATGACTGTTTTTTTGGGGTACAGTCTATGCCTCGGGCATCC
AAGCAGCAAGCGCGTTACGCCGTGGGTCGATGTTTGATGTTATGGAGCAGCAACGATGTTACGCAGCAGG
GCAGTCGCCCTAAAACAAAGTTAAACATCATGGGGGAAGCGGTGATCGCCGAAGTATCGACTCAACTATC
AGAGGTAGTTGGCGTCATCGAGCGCCATCTCGAACCGACGTTGCTGGCCGTACATTTGTACGGCTCCGCA
GTGGATGGCGGCCTGAAGCCACACAGTGATATTGATTTGCTGGTTACGGTGACCGTAAGGCTTGATGAAA
CAACGCGGCGAGCTTTGATCAACGACCTTTTGGAAACTTCGGCTTCCCCTGGAGAGAGCGAGATTCTCCG
CGCTGTAGAAGTCACCATTGTTGTGCACGACGACATCATTCCGTGGCGTTATCCAGCTAAGCGCGAACTG
CAATTTGGAGAATGGCAGCGCAATGACATTCTTGCAGGTATCTTCGAGCCAGCCACGATCGACATTGATC
TGGCTATCTTGCTGACAAAAGCAAGAGAACATAGCGTTGCCTTGGTAGGTCCAGCGGCGGAGGAACTCTT
TGATCCGGTTCCTGAACAGGATCTATTTGAGGCGCTAAATGAAACCTTAACGCTATGGAACTCGCCGCCC
GACTGGGCTGGCGATGAGCGAAATGTAGTGCTTACGTTGTCCCGCATTTGGTACAGCGCAGTAACCGGCA
AAATCGCGCCGAAGGATGTCGCTGCCGACTGGGCAATGGAGCGCCTGCCGGCCCAGTATCAGCCCGTCAT
ACTTGAAGCTAGACAGGCTTATCTTGGACAAGAAGAAGATCGCTTGGCCTCGCGCGCAGATCAGTTGGAA
GAATTTGTCCACTACGTGAAAGGCGAGATCACCAAGGTAGTCGGCAAATAATGTCTAGCTAGAAATTCGT
TCAAGCCGACGCCGCTTCGCGGCGCGGCTTAACTCAAGCGTTAGATGCACTAAGCACATAATTGCTCACA
GCCAAACTATCAGGTCAAGTCTGCTTTTATTATTTTTAAGCGTGCATAATAAGCCGGTCTCGGTTTTAGA
GCTAGAAATAGCAAGTTAAAATAAGGCTAGTCCGTTATCAACTTGAAAAAGTGGCACCGAGTCGGTGCTT
TTTTTTTTCGTTTTGCATTGAGTTTTCTCCGTCGCATGTTTGCAGTTTTATTTTCCGTTTTGCATTGAAA
TTTCTCCGTCTCATGTTTGCAGCGTGTTCAAAAAGTACGCAGCTGTATTTCACTTATTTACGGCGCCACA
TTTTCATGCCGTTTGTGCCAACTATCCCGAGCTAGTGAATACAGCTTGGCTTCACACAACACTGGTGACC
CGCTGACCTGCTCGTACCTCGTACCGTCGTACGGCACAGCATTTGGAATTAAAGGGTGTGATCGATACTG
CTTGCTGCTAAGCTTGCATGCCTGCAGTGCAGCGTGACCCGGTCGTGCCCCTCTCTAGAGATAATGAGCA
TTGCATGTCTAAGTTATAAAAAATTACCACATATTTTTTTTGTCACACTTGTTTGAAGTGCAGTTTATCT
ATCTTTATACATATATTTAAACTTTACTCTACGAATAATATAATCTATAGTACTACAATAATATCAGTGT
TTTAGAGAATCATATAAATGAACAGTTAGACATGGTCTAAAGGACAATTGAGTATTTTGACAACAGGACT
CTACAGTTTTATCTTTTTAGTGTGCATGTGTTCTCCTTTTTTTTTGCAAATAGCTTCACCTATATAATAC
TTCATCCATTTTATTAGTACATCCATTTAGGGTTTAGGGTTAATGGTTTTTATAGACTAATTTTTTTAGT
ACATCTATTTTATTCTATTTTAGCCTCTAAATTAAGAAAACTAAAACTCTATTTTAGTTTTTTTATTTAA
TAATTTAGATATAAAATAGAATAAAATAAAGTGACTAAAAATTAAACAAATACCCTTTAAGAAATTAAAA
AAACTAAGGAAACATTTTTCTTGTTTCGAGTAGATAATGCCAGCCTGTTAAACGCCGTCGACGAGTCTAA
CGGACACCAACCAGCGAACCAGCAGCGTCGCGTCGGGCCAAGCGAAGCAGACGGCACGGCATCTCTGTCG
CTGCCTCTGGACCCCTCTCGAGAGTTCCGCTCCACCGTTGGACTTGCTCCGCTGTCGGCATCCAGAAATT
GCGTGGCGGAGCGGCAGACGTGAGCCGGCACGGCAGGCGGCCTCCTCCTCCTCTCACGGCACCGGCAGCT
ACGGGGGATTCCTTTCCCACCGCTCCTTCGCTTTCCCTTCCTCGCCCGCCGTAATAAATAGACACCCCCT
CCACACCCTCTTTCCCCAACCTCGTGTTGTTCGGAGCGCACACACACACAACCAGATCTCCCCCAAATCC
ACCCGTCGGCACCTCCGCTTCAAGGTACGCCGCTCGTCCTCCCCCCCCCCCCTCTCTACCTTCTCTAGAT
CGGCGTTCCGGTCCATGGTTAGGGCCCGGTAGTTCTACTTCTGTTCATGTTTGTGTTAGATCCGTGTTTG
TGTTAGATCCGTGCTGCTAGCGTTCGTACACGGATGCGACCTGTACGTCAGACACGTTCTGATTGCTAAC
TTGCCAGTGTTTCTCTTTGGGGAATCCTGGGATGGCTCTAGCCGTTCCGCAGACGGGATCGATTTCATGA
TTTTTTTTGTTTCGTTGCATAGGGTTTGGTTTGCCCTTTTCCTTTATTTCAATATATGCCGTGCACTTGT
TTGTCGGGTCATCTTTTCATGCTTTTTTTTGTCTTGGTTGTGATGATGTGGTCTGGTTGGGCGGTCGTTC
TAGATCGGAGTAGAATTCTGTTTCAAACTACCTGGTGGATTTATTAATTTTGGATCTGTATGTGTGTGCC
ATACATATTCATAGTTACGAATTGAAGATGATGGATGGAAATATCGATCTAGGATAGGTATACATGTTGA
TGCGGGTTTTACTGATGCATATACAGAGATGCTTTTTGTTCGCTTGGTTGTGATGATGTGGTGTGGTTGG
GCGGTCGTTCATTCGTTCTAGATCGGAGTAGAATACTGTTTCAAACTACCTGGTGTATTTATTAATTTTG
GAACTGTATGTGTGTGTCATACATCTTCATAGTTACGAGTTTAAGATGGATGGAAATATCGATCTAGGAT
AGGTATACATGTTGATGTGGGTTTTACTGATGCATATACATGATGGCATATGCAGCATCTATTCATATGC
TCTAACCTTGAGTACCTATCTATTATAATAAACAAGTATGTTTTATAATTATTTTGATCTTGATATACTT
GGATGATGGCATATGCAGCAGCTATATGTGGATTTTTTTAGCCCTGCCTTCATACGCTATTTATTTGCTT
GGTACTGTTTCTTTTGTCGATGCTCACCCTGTTGTTTGGTGTTACTTCTGCAGCCCTAGGATGCCTAAGA
AAAAGAGAAAAGTGGACAAGAAGTACTCGATCGGCCTCGATATTGGGACTAACTCTGTTGGCTGGGCCGT
GATCACCGACGAGTACAAGGTGCCCTCAAAGAAGTTCAAGGTCCTGGGCAACACCGATCGGCATTCCATC
AAGAAGAATCTCATTGGCGCTCTCCTGTTCGACAGCGGCGAGACGGCTGAGGCTACGCGGCTCAAGCGCA
CCGCCCGCAGGCGGTACACGCGCAGGAAGAATCGCATCTGCTACCTGCAGGAGATTTTCTCCAACGAGAT
GGCGAAGGTTGACGATTCTTTCTTCCACAGGCTGGAGGAGTCATTCCTCGTGGAGGAGGATAAGAAGCAC
GAGCGGCATCCAATCTTCGGCAACATTGTCGACGAGGTTGCCTACCACGAGAAGTACCCTACGATCTACC
ATCTGCGGAAGAAGCTCGTGGACTCCACAGATAAGGCGGACCTCCGCCTGATCTACCTCGCTCTGGCCCA
CATGATTAAGTTCAGGGGCCATTTCCTGATCGAGGGGGATCTCAACCCGGACAATAGCGATGTTGACAAG
CTGTTCATCCAGCTCGTGCAGACGTACAACCAGCTCTTCGAGGAGAACCCCATTAATGCGTCAGGCGTCG
ACGCGAAGGCTATCCTGTCCGCTAGGCTCTCGAAGTCTCGGCGCCTCGAGAACCTGATCGCCCAGCTGCC
GGGCGAGAAGAAGAACGGCCTGTTCGGGAATCTCATTGCGCTCAGCCTGGGGCTCACGCCCAACTTCAAG
TCGAATTTCGATCTCGCTGAGGACGCCAAGCTGCAGCTCTCCAAGGACACATACGACGATGACCTGGATA
ACCTCCTGGCCCAGATCGGCGATCAGTACGCGGACCTGTTCCTCGCTGCCAAGAATCTGTCGGACGCCAT
CCTCCTGTCTGATATTCTCAGGGTGAACACCGAGATTACGAAGGCTCCGCTCTCAGCCTCCATGATCAAG
CGCTACGACGAGCACCATCAGGATCTGACCCTCCTGAAGGCGCTGGTCAGGCAGCAGCTCCCCGAGAAGT
ACAAGGAGATCTTCTTCGATCAGTCGAAGAACGGCTACGCTGGGTACATTGACGGCGGGGCCTCTCAGGA
GGAGTTCTACAAGTTCATCAAGCCGATTCTGGAGAAGATGGACGGCACGGAGGAGCTGCTGGTGAAGCTC
AATCGCGAGGACCTCCTGAGGAAGCAGCGGACATTCGATAACGGCAGCATCCCACACCAGATTCATCTCG
GGGAGCTGCACGCTATCCTGAGGAGGCAGGAGGACTTCTACCCTTTCCTCAAGGATAACCGCGAGAAGAT
CGAGAAGATTCTGACTTTCAGGATCCCGTACTACGTCGGCCCACTCGCTAGGGGCAACTCCCGCTTCGCT
TGGATGACCCGCAAGTCAGAGGAGACGATCACGCCGTGGAACTTCGAGGAGGTGGTCGACAAGGGCGCTA
GCGCTCAGTCGTTCATCGAGAGGATGACGAATTTCGACAAGAACCTGCCAAATGAGAAGGTGCTCCCTAA
GCACTCGCTCCTGTACGAGTACTTCACAGTCTACAACGAGCTGACTAAGGTGAAGTATGTGACCGAGGGC
ATGAGGAAGCCGGCTTTCCTGTCTGGGGAGCAGAAGAAGGCCATCGTGGACCTCCTGTTCAAGACCAACC
GGAAGGTCACGGTTAAGCAGCTCAAGGAGGACTACTTCAAGAAGATTGAGTGCTTCGATTCGGTCGAGAT
CTCTGGCGTTGAGGACCGCTTCAACGCCTCCCTGGGGACCTACCACGATCTCCTGAAGATCATTAAGGAT
AAGGACTTCCTGGACAACGAGGAGAATGAGGATATCCTCGAGGACATTGTGCTGACACTCACTCTGTTCG
AGGACCGGGAGATGATCGAGGAGCGCCTGAAGACTTACGCCCATCTCTTCGATGACAAGGTCATGAAGCA
GCTCAAGAGGAGGAGGTACACCGGCTGGGGGAGGCTGAGCAGGAAGCTCATCAACGGCATTCGGGACAAG
CAGTCCGGGAAGACGATCCTCGACTTCCTGAAGAGCGATGGCTTCGCGAACCGCAATTTCATGCAGCTGA
TTCACGATGACAGCCTCACATTCAAGGAGGATATCCAGAAGGCTCAGGTGAGCGGCCAGGGGGACTCGCT
GCACGAGCATATCGCGAACCTCGCTGGCTCGCCAGCTATCAAGAAGGGGATTCTGCAGACCGTGAAGGTT
GTGGACGAGCTGGTGAAGGTCATGGGCAGGCACAAGCCTGAGAACATCGTCATTGAGATGGCCCGGGAGA
ATCAGACCACGCAGAAGGGCCAGAAGAACTCACGCGAGAGGATGAAGAGGATCGAGGAGGGCATTAAGGA
GCTGGGGTCCCAGATCCTCAAGGAGCACCCGGTGGAGAACACGCAGCTGCAGAATGAGAAGCTCTACCTG
TACTACCTCCAGAATGGCCGCGATATGTATGTGGACCAGGAGCTGGATATTAACAGGCTCAGCGATTACG
ACGTCGATGCCATCGTTCCACAGTCATTCCTGAAGGATGACTCCATTGACAACAAGGTCCTCACCAGGTC
GGACAAGAACCGGGGCAAGTCTGATAATGTTCCTTCAGAGGAGGTCGTTAAGAAGATGAAGAACTACTGG
CGCCAGCTCCTGAATGCCAAGCTGATCACGCAGCGGAAGTTCGATAACCTCACAAAGGCTGAGAGGGGCG
GGCTCTCTGAGCTGGACAAGGCGGGCTTCATCAAGAGGCAGCTGGTCGAGACACGGCAGATCACTAAGCA
CGTTGCGCAGATTCTCGACTCACGGATGAACACTAAGTACGATGAGAATGACAAGCTGATCCGCGAGGTG
AAGGTCATCACCCTGAAGTCAAAGCTCGTCTCCGACTTCAGGAAGGATTTCCAGTTCTACAAGGTTCGGG
AGATCAACAATTACCACCATGCCCATGACGCGTACCTGAACGCGGTGGTCGGCACAGCTCTGATCAAGAA
GTACCCAAAGCTCGAGAGCGAGTTCGTGTACGGGGACTACAAGGTTTACGATGTGAGGAAGATGATCGCC
AAGTCGGAGCAGGAGATTGGCAAGGCTACCGCCAAGTACTTCTTCTACTCTAACATTATGAATTTCTTCA
AGACAGAGATCACTCTGGCCAATGGCGAGATCCGGAAGCGCCCCCTCATCGAGACGAACGGCGAGACGGG
GGAGATCGTGTGGGACAAGGGCAGGGATTTCGCGACCGTCAGGAAGGTTCTCTCCATGCCACAAGTGAAT
ATCGTCAAGAAGACAGAGGTCCAGACTGGCGGGTTCTCTAAGGAGTCAATTCTGCCTAAGCGGAACAGCG
ACAAGCTCATCGCCCGCAAGAAGGACTGGGATCCGAAGAAGTACGGCGGGTTCGACAGCCCCACTGTGGC
CTACTCGGTCCTGGTTGTGGCGAAGGTTGAGAAGGGCAAGTCCAAGAAGCTCAAGAGCGTGAAGGAGCTG
CTGGGGATCACGATTATGGAGCGCTCCAGCTTCGAGAAGAACCCGATCGATTTCCTGGAGGCGAAGGGCT
ACAAGGAGGTGAAGAAGGACCTGATCATTAAGCTCCCCAAGTACTCACTCTTCGAGCTGGAGAACGGCAG
GAAGCGGATGCTGGCTTCCGCTGGCGAGCTGCAGAAGGGGAACGAGCTGGCTCTGCCGTCCAAGTATGTG
AACTTCCTCTACCTGGCCTCCCACTACGAGAAGCTCAAGGGCAGCCCCGAGGACAACGAGCAGAAGCAGC
TGTTCGTCGAGCAGCACAAGCATTACCTCGACGAGATCATTGAGCAGATTTCCGAGTTCTCCAAGCGCGT
GATCCTGGCCGACGCGAATCTGGATAAGGTCCTCTCCGCGTACAACAAGCACCGCGACAAGCCAATCAGG
GAGCAGGCTGAGAATATCATTCATCTCTTCACCCTGACGAACCTCGGCGCCCCTGCTGCTTTCAAGTACT
TCGACACAACTATCGATCGCAAGAGGTACACAAGCACTAAGGAGGTCCTGGACGCGACCCTCATCCACCA
GTCGATTACCGGCCTCTACGAGACGCGCATCGACCTGTCTCAGCTCGGGGGCGACGAATTCCCAAAGAAG
AAGCGGAAGGTGGAGCTCAGCGGAGGATCTTCCGGAGGATCTAGCGGCTCCGAGACACCAGGAACATCCG
AAAGCGCTACACCAGAATCTAGCGGAGGCTCTTCCGGAGGATCTAGGCCTACCCTCAACATCGAGGATGA
GTATCGCCTCCACGAAACCTCCAAAGAACCGGACGTGTCCCTCGGCAGCACATGGCTCAGCGACTTCCCA
CAAGCGTGGGCCGAAACCGGCGGCATGGGCCTCGCCGTCCGCCAAGCCCCACTCATTATCCCGCTGAAGG
CGACCTCCACACCGGTGTCCATCAAGCAGTACCCGATGAGCCAAGAGGCGAGGCTCGGGATTAAGCCGCA
CATTCAGCGCCTCCTCGATCAAGGCATTCTCGTGCCGTGCCAATCCCCGTGGAATACACCACTCCTCCCG
GTCAAAAAGCCGGGCACCAACGACTATCGCCCGGTCCAAGATCTCCGCGAGGTCAACAAGCGCGTGGAAG
ACATCCACCCGACCGTCCCGAACCCGTATAATCTGCTCTCCGGGCTCCCACCATCCCACCAGTGGTATAC
AGTGCTGGACCTCAAAGACGCCTTCTTCTGTCTCCGCCTCCACCCAACAAGCCAGCCGCTCTTCGCCTTC
GAGTGGCGCGACCCGGAGATGGGCATCTCCGGCCAACTGACATGGACACGCCTCCCGCAAGGCTTCAAGA
ACAGCCCGACACTCTTCAACGAGGCGCTCCATAGGGACCTCGCGGATTTTCGCATCCAGCATCCGGACCT
CATCCTCCTCCAGTATGTGGATGATCTCCTCCTCGCCGCGACCTCCGAGCTGGATTGTCAACAAGGCACA
CGCGCGCTCCTCCAAACACTCGGGAACCTCGGCTATCGCGCGTCCGCGAAAAAGGCCCAAATCTGCCAGA
AGCAAGTGAAGTACCTCGGGTATCTGCTCAAGGAAGGCCAACGCTGGCTCACCGAAGCGCGCAAAGAAAC
AGTGATGGGGCAACCGACACCGAAAACACCACGCCAGCTGCGCGAGTTTCTCGGCAAAGCCGGCTTCTGT
CGCCTCTTCATCCCGGGCTTTGCCGAGATGGCCGCGCCACTCTACCCACTCACCAAGCCGGGCACACTGT
TTAACTGGGGGCCGGATCAGCAGAAAGCCTACCAAGAGATCAAACAAGCGCTCCTCACCGCCCCAGCGCT
CGGGCTCCCAGATCTCACAAAGCCGTTCGAGCTGTTCGTCGATGAGAAGCAAGGCTACGCGAAGGGCGTG
CTCACACAGAAGCTCGGCCCGTGGAGGAGGCCAGTGGCCTATCTCTCCAAAAAACTCGATCCAGTGGCCG
CCGGCTGGCCACCGTGTCTGCGCATGGTCGCCGCGATTGCCGTGCTCACAAAGGATGCCGGCAAACTCAC
AATGGGCCAGCCGCTGGTGATCCTCGCGCCACATGCCGTGGAAGCCCTCGTCAAACAGCCGCCGGATAGG
TGGCTCTCCAATGCGCGCATGACCCATTACCAAGCGCTCCTCCTCGACACCGATCGCGTCCAGTTCGGCC
CAGTGGTCGCCCTCAATCCGGCGACACTGCTGCCACTCCCAGAGGAGGGCCTCCAACACAACTGTCTGGA
TATTCTCGCGGAAGCGCATGGCACAAGGCCAGACCTCACAGATCAACCGCTCCCGGATGCGGATCACACA
TGGTATACCGACGGCTCCTCTCTGCTCCAAGAGGGCCAAAGGAAAGCCGGCGCCGCGGTGACCACAGAAA
CAGAAGTGATCTGGGCCAAGGCCCTCCCAGCCGGCACATCCGCGCAAAGGGCGGAACTCATCGCGCTCAC
ACAAGCCCTCAAGATGGCCGAGGGCAAGAAGCTCAACGTCTACACAGACTCCCGCTATGCCTTCGCCACC
GCCCACATTCACGGCGAAATCTATAGGAGGCGCGGCTGGCTCACAAGCGAGGGGAAGGAGATCAAGAACA
AGGATGAGATCCTCGCGCTGCTCAAGGCCCTCTTTCTCCCGAAGCGCCTCTCCATCATCCACTGTCCGGG
CCACCAAAAGGGGCACTCCGCGGAAGCGAGGGGCAATAGGATGGCCGATCAAGCCGCGCGCAAAGCCGCG
ATTACCGAAACCCCAGACACATCCACCCTCCTCATCGAAAACTCCTCCCCAAGCGGCGGCAGCCCGAAGA
AGAAAAGGAAGGTGTGAGAGCTCAGAGCTTTCGTTCGTATCATCGGTTTCGACAACGTTCGTCAAGTTCA
ATGCATCAGTTTCATTGCGCACACACCAGAATCCTACTGAGTTTGAGTATTATGGCATTGGGAAAACTGT
TTTTCTTGTACCATTTGTTGTGCTTGTAATTTACTGTGTTTTTTATTCGGTTTTCGCTATCGAACTGTGA
AATGGAAATGGATGGAGAAGAGTTAATGAATGATATGGTCCTTTTGTTCATTCTCAAATTAATATTATTT
GTTTTTTCTCTTATTTGTTGTGTGTTGAATTTGAAATTATAAGAGATATGCAAACATTTTGTTTTGAGTA
AAAATGTGTCAAATCGTGGCCTCTAATGACCGAAGTTAATATGAGGAGTAAAACACTTGTAGTTGTACCA
TTATGCTTATTCACTAGGCAACAAATATATTTTCAGACCTAGAAAAGCTGCAAATGTTACTGAATACAAG
TATGTCCTCTTGTGTTTTAGACATTTATGAACTTTCCTTTATGTAATTTTCCAGAATCCTTGTCAGATTC
TAATCATTGCTTTATAATTATAGTTATACTCATGGATTTGTAGTTGAGTATGAAAATATTTTTTAATGCA
TTTTATGACTTGCCAATTGATTGACAACGAATTCGTAATCATGTCATAGCTGTTTCCTGTGTGAAATTGT
TATCCGCTCACAATTCCACACAACATACGAGCCGGAAGCATAAAGTGTAAAGCCTGGGGTGCCTAATGAG
TGAGCTAACTCACATTAATTGCGTTGCGCTCACTGCCCGCTTTCCAGTCGGGAAACCTGTCGTGCCAGCT
GCATTAATGAATCGGCCAACGCGCGGGGAGAGGCGGTTTGCGTATTGGCTAGAGCAGCTTGCCAACATGG
TGGAGCACGACACTCTCGTCTACTCCAAGAATATCAAAGATACAGTCTCAGAAGACCAAAGGGCTATTGA
GACTTTTCAACAAAGGGTAATATCGGGAAACCTCCTCGGATTCCATTGCCCAGCTATCTGTCACTTCATC
AAAAGGACAGTAGAAAAGGAAGGTGGCACCTACAAATGCCATCATTGCGATAAAGGAAAGGCTATCGTTC
AAGATGCCTCTGCCGACAGTGGTCCCAAAGATGGACCCCCACCCACGAGGAGCATCGTGGAAAAAGAAGA
CGTTCCAACCACGTCTTCAAAGCAAGTGGATTGATGTGAACATGGTGGAGCACGACACTCTCGTCTACTC
CAAGAATATCAAAGATACAGTCTCAGAAGACCAAAGGGCTATTGAGACTTTTCAACAAAGGGTAATATCG
GGAAACCTCCTCGGATTCCATTGCCCAGCTATCTGTCACTTCATCAAAAGGACAGTAGAAAAGGAAGGTG
GCACCTACAAATGCCATCATTGCGATAAAGGAAAGGCTATCGTTCAAGATGCCTCTGCCGACAGTGGTCC
CAAAGATGGACCCCCACCCACGAGGAGCATCGTGGAAAAAGAAGACGTTCCAACCACGTCTTCAAAGCAA
GTGGATTGATGTGATATCTCCACTGACGTAAGGGATGACGCACAATCCCACTATCCTTCGCAAGACCCTT
CCTCTATATAAGGAAGTTCATTTCATTTGGAGAGGACACGCTGAAATCACCAGTCTCTCTCTACAAATCT
ATCTCTCTCGAGCTTTCGCAGATCCGGGGGGCAATGAGATATGAAAAAGCCTGAACTCACCGCGACGTCT
GTCGAGAAGTTTCTGATCGAAAAGTTCGACAGCGTCTCCGACCTGATGCAGCTCTCGGAGGGCGAAGAAT
CTCGTGCTTTCAGCTTCGATGTAGGAGGGCGTGGATATGTCCTGCGGGTAAATAGCTGCGCCGATGGTTT
CTACAAAGATCGTTATGTTTATCGGCACTTTGCATCGGCCGCGCTCCCGATTCCGGAAGTGCTTGACATT
GGGGAGTTTAGCGAGAGCCTGACCTATTGCATCTCCCGCCGTTCACAGGGTGTCACGTTGCAAGACCTGC
CTGAAACCGAACTGCCCGCTGTTCTACAACCGGTCGCGGAGGCTATGGATGCGATCGCTGCGGCCGATCT
TAGCCAGACGAGCGGGTTCGGCCCATTCGGACCGCAAGGAATCGGTCAATACACTACATGGCGTGATTTC
ATATGCGCGATTGCTGATCCCCATGTGTATCACTGGCAAACTGTGATGGACGACACCGTCAGTGCGTCCG
TCGCGCAGGCTCTCGATGAGCTGATGCTTTGGGCCGAGGACTGCCCCGAAGTCCGGCACCTCGTGCACGC
GGATTTCGGCTCCAACAATGTCCTGACGGACAATGGCCGCATAACAGCGGTCATTGACTGGAGCGAGGCG
ATGTTCGGGGATTCCCAATACGAGGTCGCCAACATCTTCTTCTGGAGGCCGTGGTTGGCTTGTATGGAGC
AGCAGACGCGCTACTTCGAGCGGAGGCATCCGGAGCTTGCAGGATCGCCACGACTCCGGGCGTATATGCT
CCGCATTGGTCTTGACCAACTCTATCAGAGCTTGGTTGACGGCAATTTCGATGATGCAGCTTGGGCGCAG
GGTCGATGCGACGCAATCGTCCGATCCGGAGCCGGGACTGTCGGGCGTACACAAATCGCCCGCAGAAGCG
CGGCCGTCTGGACCGATGGCTGTGTAGAAGTACTCGCCGATAGTGGAAACCGACGCCCCAGCACTCGTCC
GAGGGCAAAGAAATAGAGTAGATGCCGACCGGGATCTGTCGATCGACAAGCTCGAGTTTCTCCATAATAA
TGTGTGAGTAGTTCCCAGATAAGGGAATTAGGGTTCCTATAGGGTTTCGCTCATGTGTTGAGCATATAAG
AAACCCTTAGTATGTATTTGTATTTGTAAAATACTTCTATCAATAAAATTTCTAATTCCTAAAACCAAAA
TCCAGTACTAAAATCCAGATCCCCCGAATTAATTCGGCGTTAATTCAGTACATTAAAAACGTCCGCAATG
TGTTATTAAGTTGTCTAAGCGTCAATTTGTTTACACCACAATATATCCTGCCACCAGCCAGCCAACAGCT
CCCCGACCGGCAGCTCGGCACAAAATCACCACTCGATACAGGCAGCCCATCAGTCCGGGACGGCGTCAGC
GGGAGAGCCGTTGTAAGGCGGCAGACTTTGCTCATGTTACCGATGCTATTCGGAAGAACGGCAACTAAGC
TGCCGGGTTTGAAACACGGATGATCTCGCGGAGGGTAGCATGTTGATTGTAACGATGACAGAGCGTTGCT
GCCTGTGATCACCGCGGTTTCAAAATCGGCTCCGTCGATACTATGTTATACGCCAACTTTGAAAACAACT
TTGAAAAAGCTGTTTTCTGGTATTTAAGGTTTTAGAATGCAAGGAACAGTGAATTGGAGTTCGTCTTGTT
ATAATTAGCTTCTTGGGGTATCTTTAAATACTGTAGAAAAGAGGAAGGAAATAATAAATGGCTAAAATGA
GAATATCACCGGAATTGAAAAAACTGATCGAAAAATACCGCTGCGTAAAAGATACGGAAGGAATGTCTCC
TGCTAAGGTATATAAGCTGGTGGGAGAAAATGAAAACCTATATTTAAAAATGACGGACAGCCGGTATAAA
GGGACCACCTATGATGTGGAACGGGAAAAGGACATGATGCTATGGCTGGAAGGAAAGCTGCCTGTTCCAA
AGGTCCTGCACTTTGAACGGCATGATGGCTGGAGCAATCTGCTCATGAGTGAGGCCGATGGCGTCCTTTG
CTCGGAAGAGTATGAAGATGAACAAAGCCCTGAAAAGATTATCGAGCTGTATGCGGAGTGCATCAGGCTC
TTTCACTCCATCGACATATCGGATTGTCCCTATACGAATAGCTTAGACAGCCGCTTAGCCGAATTGGATT
ACTTACTGAATAACGATCTGGCCGATGTGGATTGCGAAAACTGGGAAGAAGACACTCCATTTAAAGATCC
GCGCGAGCTGTATGATTTTTTAAAGACGGAAAAGCCCGAAGAGGAACTTGTCTTTTCCCACGGCGACCTG
GGAGACAGCAACATCTTTGTGAAAGATGGCAAAGTAAGTGGCTTTATTGATCTTGGGAGAAGCGGCAGGG
CGGACAAGTGGTATGACATTGCCTTCTGCGTCCGGTCGATCAGGGAGGATATCGGGGAAGAACAGTATGT
CGAGCTATTTTTTGACTTACTGGGGATCAAGCCTGATTGGGAGAAAATAAAATATTATATTTTACTGGAT
GAATTGTTTTAGTACCTAGAATGCATGACCAAAATCCCTTAACGTGAGTTTTCGTTCCACTGAGCGTCAG
ACCCCGTAGAAAAGATCAAAGGATCTTCTTGAGATCCTTTTTTTCTGCGCGTAATCTGCTGCTTGCAAAC
AAAAAAACCACCGCTACCAGCGGTGGTTTGTTTGCCGGATCAAGAGCTACCAACTCTTTTTCCGAAGGTA
ACTGGCTTCAGCAGAGCGCAGATACCAAATACTGTCCTTCTAGTGTAGCCGTAGTTAGGCCACCACTTCA
AGAACTCTGTAGCACCGCCTACATACCTCGCTCTGCTAATCCTGTTACCAGTGGCTGCTGCCAGTGGCGA
TAAGTCGTGTCTTACCGGGTTGGACTCAAGACGATAGTTACCGGATAAGGCGCAGCGGTCGGGCTGAACG
GGGGGTTCGTGCACACAGCCCAGCTTGGAGCGAACGACCTACACCGAACTGAGATACCTACAGCGTGAGC
TATGAGAAAGCGCCACGCTTCCCGAAGGGAGAAAGGCGGACAGGTATCCGGTAAGCGGCAGGGTCGGAAC
AGGAGAGCGCACGAGGGAGCTTCCAGGGGGAAACGCCTGGTATCTTTATAGTCCTGTCGGGTTTCGCCAC
CTCTGACTTGAGCGTCGATTTTTGTGATGCTCGTCAGGGGGGCGGAGCCTATGGAAAAACGCCAGCAACG
CGGCCTTTTTACGGTTCCTGGCCTTTTGCTGGCCTTTTGCTCACATGTTCTTTCCTGCGTTATCCCCTGA
TTCTGTGGATAACCGTATTACCGCCTTTGAGTGAGCTGATACCGCTCGCCGCAGCCGAACGACCGAGCGC
AGCGAGTCAGTGAGCGAGGAAGCGGAAGAGCGCCTGATGCGGTATTTTCTCCTTACGCATCTGTGCGGTA
TTTCACACCGCATATGGTGCACTCTCAGTACAATCTGCTCTGATGCCGCATAGTTAAGCCAGTATACACT
CCGCTATCGCTACGTGACTGGGTCATGGCTGCGCCCCGACACCCGCCAACACCCGCTGACGCGCCCTGAC
GGGCTTGTCTGCTCCCGGCATCCGCTTACAGACAAGCTGTGACCGTCTCCGGGAGCTGCATGTGTCAGAG
GTTTTCACCGTCATCACCGAAACGCGCGAGGCAGGGTGCCTTGATGTGGGCGCCGGCGGTCGAGTGGCGA
CGGCGCGGCTTGTCCGCGCCCTGGTAGATTGCCTGGCCGTAGGCCAGCCATTTTTGAGCGGCCAGCGGCC
GCGATAGGCCGACGCGAAGCGGCGGGGCGTAGGGAGCGCAGCGACCGAAGGGTAGGCGCTTTTTGCAGCT
CTTCGGCTGTGCGCTGGCCAGACAGTTATGCACAGGCCAGGCGGGTTTTAAGAGTTTTAATAAGTTTTAA
AGAGTTTTAGGCGGAAAAATCGCCTTTTTTCTCTTTTATATCAGTCACTTACATGTGTGACCGGTTCCCA
ATGTACGGCTTTGGGTTCCCAATGTACGGGTTCCGGTTCCCAATGTACGGCTTTGGGTTCCCAATGTACG
TGCTATCCACAGGAAACAGACCTTTTCGACCTTTTTCCCCTGCTAGGGCAATTTGCCCTAGCATCTGCTC
CGTACATTAGGAACCGGCGGATGCTTCGCCCTCGATCAGGTTGCGGTAGCGCATGACTAGGATCGGGCCA
GCCTGCCCCGCCTCCTCCTTCAAATCGTACTCCGGCAGGTCATTTGACCCGATCAGCTTGCGCACGGTGA
AACAGAACTTCTTGAACTCTCCGGCGCTGCCACTGCGTTCGTAGATCGTCTTGAACAACCATCTGGCTTC
TGCCTTGCCTGCGGCGCGGCGTGCCAGGCGGTAGAGAAAACGGCCGATGCCGGGATCGATCAAAAAGTAA
TCGGGGTGAACCGTCAGCACGTCCGGGTTCTTGCCTTCTGTGATCTCGCGGTACATCCAATCAGCTAGCT
CGATCTCGATGTACTCCGGCCGCCCGGTTTCGCTCTTTACGATCTTGTAGCGGCTAATCAAGGCTTCACC
CTCGGATACCGTCACCAGGCGGCCGTTCTTGGCCTTCTTCGTACGCTGCATGGCAACGTGCGTGGTGTTT
AACCGAATGCAGGTTTCTACCAGGTCGTCTTTCTGCTTTCCGCCATCGGCTCGCCGGCAGAACTTGAGTA
CGTCCGCAACGTGTGGACGGAACACGCGGCCGGGCTTGTCTCCCTTCCCTTCCCGGTATCGGTTCATGGA
TTCGGTTAGATGGGAAACCGCCATCAGTACCAGGTCGTAATCCCACACACTGGCCATGCCGGCCGGCCCT
GCGGAAACCTCTACGTGCCCGTCTGGAAGCTCGTAGCGGATCACCTCGCCAGCTCGTCGGTCACGCTTCG
ACAGACGGAAAACGGCCACGTCCATGATGCTGCGACTATCGCGGGTGCCCACGTCATAGAGCATCGGAAC
GAAAAAATCTGGTTGCTCGTCGCCCTTGGGCGGCTTCCTAATCGACGGCGCACCGGCTGCCGGCGGTTGC
CGGGATTCTTTGCGGATTCGATCAGCGGCCGCTTGCCACGATTCACCGGGGCGTGCTTCTGCCTCGATGC
GTTGCCGCTGGGCGGCCTGCGCGGCCTTCAACTTCTCCACCAGGTCATCACCCAGCGCCGCGCCGATTTG
TACCGGGCCGGATGGTTTGCGACCGCTCACGCCGATTCCTCGGGCTTGGGGGTTCCAGTGCCATTGCAGG
GCCGGCAGGCAACCCAGCCGCTTACGCCTGGCCAACCGCCCGTTCCTCCACACATGGGGCATTCCACGGC
GTCGGTGCCTGGTTGTTCTTGATTTTCCATGCCGCCTCCTTTAGCCGCTAAAATTCATCTACTCATTTAT
TCATTTGCTCATTTACTCTGGTAGCTGCGCGATGTATTCAGATAGCAGCTCGGTAATGGTCTTGCCTTGG
CGTACCGCGTACATCTTCAGCTTGGTGTGATCCTCCGCCGGCAACTGAAAGTTGACCCGCTTCATGGCTG
GCGTGTCTGCCAGGCTGGCCAACGTTGCAGCCTTGCTGCTGCGTGCGCTCGGACGGCCGGCACTTAGCGT
GTTTGTGCTTTTGCTCATTTTCTCTTTACCTCATTAACTCAAATGAGTTTTGATTTAATTTCAGCGGCCA
GCGCCTGGACCTCGCGGGCAGCGTCGCCCTCGGGTTCTGATTCAAGAACGGTTGTGCCGGCGGCGGCAGT
GCCTGGGTAGCTCACGCGCTGCGTGATACGGGACTCAAGAATGGGCAGCTCGTACCCGGCCAGCGCCTCG
GCAACCTCACCGCCGATGCGCGTGCCTTTGATCGCCCGCGACACGACAAAGGCCGCTTGTAGCCTTCCAT
CCGTGACCTCAATGCGCTGCTTAACCAGCTCCACCAGGTCGGCGGTGGCCCATATGTCGTAAGGGCTTGG
CTGCACCGGAATCAGCACGAAGTCGGCTGCCTTGATCGCGGACACAGCCAAGTCCGCCGCCTGGGGCGCT
CCGTCGATCACTACGAAGTCGCGCCGGCCGATGGCCTTCACGTCGCGGTCAATCGTCGGGCGGTCGATGC
CGACAACGGTTAGCGGTTGATCTTCCCGCACGGCCGCCCAATCGCGGGCACTGCCCTGGGGATCGGAATC
GACTAACAGAACATCGGCCCCGGCGAGTTGCAGGGCGCGGGCTAGATGGGTTGCGATGGTCGTCTTGCCT
GACCCGCCTTTCTGGTTAAGTACAGCGATAACCTTCATGCGTTCCCCTTGCGTATTTGTTTATTTACTCA
TCGCATCATATACGCAGCGACCGCATGACGCAAGCTGTTTTACTCAAATACACATCACCTTTTTAGACGG
CGGCGCTCGGTTTCTTCAGCGGCCAAGCTGGCCGGCCAGGCCGCCAGCTTGGCATCAGACAAACCGGCCA
GGATTTCATGCAGCCGCACGGTTGAGACGTGCGCGGGCGGCTCGAACACGTACCCGGCCGCGATCATCTC
CGCCTCGATCTCTTCGGTAATGAAAAACGGTTCGTCCTGGCCGTCCTGGTGCGGTTTCATGCTTGTTCCT
CTTGGCGTTCATTCTCGGCGGCCGCCAGGGCGTCGGCCTCGGTCAATGCGTCCTCACGGAAGGCACCGCG
CCGCCTGGCCTCGGTGGGCGTCACTTCCTCGCTGCGCTCAAGTGCGCGGTACAGGGTCGAGCGATGCACG
CCAAGCAGTGCAGCCGCCTCTTTCACGGTGCGGCCTTCCTGGTCGATCAGCTCGCGGGCGTGCGCGATCT
GTGCCGGGGTGAGGGTAGGGCGGGGGCCAAACTTCACGCCTCGGGCCTTGGCGGCCTCGCGCCCGCTCCG
GGTGCGGTCGATGATTAGGGAACGCTCGAACTCGGCAATGCCGGCGAACACGGTCAACACCATGCGGCCG
GCCGGCGTGGTGGTGTCGGCCCACGGCTCTGCCAGGCTACGCAGGCCCGCGCCGGCCTCCTGGATGCGCT
CGGCAATGTCCAGTAGGTCGCGGGTGCTGCGGGCCAGGCGGTCTAGCCTGGTCACTGTCACAACGTCGCC
AGGGCGTAGGTGGTCAAGCATCCTGGCCAGCTCCGGGCGGTCGCGCCTGGTGCCGGTGATCTTCTCGGAA
AACAGCTTGGTGCAGCCGGCCGCGTGCAGTTCGGCCCGTTGGTTGGTCAAGTCCTGGTCGTCGGTGCTGA
CGCGGGCATAGCCCAGCAGGCCAGCGGCGGCGCTCTTGTTCATGGCGTAATGTCTCCGGTTCTAGTCGCA
AGTATTCTACTTTATGCGACTAAAACACGCGACAAGAAAACGCCAGGAAAAGGGCAGGGCGGCAGCCTGT
CGCGTAACTTAGGACTTGTGCGACATGTCGTTTTCAGAAGACGGCTGCACTGAACGTCAGAAGCCGACTG
CACTATAGCAGCGGAGGGGTTGGATCAAAGTACTTTGATCCCGAGGGGAACCCTGTGGTTGGCATGCACA
TACAAATGGACGAACGGATAAACCTTTTCACGCCCTTTTAAATATCCGATTATTCTAATAAACGCTCTTT
TCTCTTAGGTTTACCCGCCAATATATCCTGTCAAACACTGATAGTTTAAACTGAAGGCGGGAAACGACAA
TCTGATCCAAGCTCAAGCTGCTCTAGCATTCGCCATTCAGGCTGCGCAACTGTTGGGAAGGGCGATCGGT
GCGGGCCTCTTCGCTATTACGCCAGCTGGCGAAAGGGGGATGTGCTGCAAGGCGATTAAGTTGGGTAACG
CCAGGGTTTTCCCAGTCACGACGTTGTAAAACGACGGCCAGTGCCAAGCTTAGTAATTCATCCAGGTCTC
CAAGTTCTAGGATTTTCAGAACTGCAACTTATTTTATC
